>Addgene plasmid #50048 | pfTRAP | depositor partial sequence | sequence record 74797 | pfTRAP sequence 822 bps
AGGGATGTGCAGAATAACATTGTGGACGAGATCAAGTACCGCGAGGAGGTATGCAATGACGAGGTGGATT
TGTATCTCTTGATGGATGGCTCCGGATCGATCAGGAGGCACAACTGGGTCAATCATGCGGTCCCCCTGGC
CATGAAGCTGATCCAGCAGCTGAATCTCAACGACAATGCCATTCACCTCTATGCCAGCGTGTTCTCAAAC
AACGCGAGAGAGATCATCCGCTTGCACAGCGACGCTTCGAAGAACAAGGAAAAGGCACTCATCATTATCA
AATCGTTGCTCTCAACGAATCTTCCGTACGGTAAAACGTCATTGACCGACGCACTGTTGCAAGTCCGCAA
ACATCTGAACGATAGAATCAACCGCGAGAATGCGAATCAGCTTGTAGTAATCCTGACGGACGGTATTCCC
GATTCGATTCAAGATTCACTCAAGGAAAGCAGGAAACTTTCAGACAGAGGCGTGAAAATCGCTGTGTTTG
GAATTGGTCAGGGAATCAACGTGGCATTCAACAGGTTCCTGGTCGGTTGTCACCCCTCCGATGGAAAATG
CAATCTCTACGCGGACTCAGCGTGGGAAAACGTCAAGAACGTGATCGGACCCTTTATGAAAGCCGTCTGT
GTCGAGGTAGAGAAAACCGCGTCGTGTGGAGTGTGGGATGAGTGGTCACCGTGCTCCGTCACGTGCGGAA
AAGGAACTAGGAGCCGCAAGAGGGAGATCCTTCACGAAGGCTGCACATCGGAGTTGCAAGAGCAGTGTGA
AGAAGAGAGGTGCCTCCCGAAGCGCGAACCTCTTGACGTACCGGATGAACCA
