>Addgene plasmid #50048 | pfTRAP | addgene partial sequence | sequence record 76996 | pCDH-rev 5'-GCATTCCTTTGGCGAGAG-3'
GGGCCAGGTTTCCGGGCCCTCACATTGCCAAAAGACGGCAATATGGTGGAAAATAACATATAGACAAACG
CACACCGGCCTTATTCCAAGCGGCTTCGGCCAGTAACGTTAGGGGGGGGGGAGGGAGAGGGGCGGATCCG
GCGCGCCACTAGTTTACGCGTGATGGTGATGGTGATGCGCTGGTTCATCCGGTACGTCAAGAGGTTCGCG
CTTCGGGAGGCACCTCTCTTCTTCACACTGCTCTTGCAACTCCGATGTGCAGCCTTCGTGAAGGATCTCC
CTCTTGCGGCTCCTAGTTCCTTTTCCGCACGTGACGGAGCACGGTGACCACTCATCCCACACTCCACACG
ACGCGGTTTTCTCTACCTCGACACAGACGGCTTTCATAAAGGGTCCGATCACGTTCTTGACGTTTTCCCA
CGCTGAGTCCGCGTAGAGATTGCATTTTCCATCGGAGGGGTGACAACCGACCAGGAACCTGTTGAATGCC
ACGTTGATTCCCTGACCAATTCCAAACACAGCGATTTTCACGCCTCTGTCTGAAAGTTTCCTGCTTTCCT
TGAGTGAATCTTGAATCGAATCGGGAATACCGTCCGTCAGGATTACTACAAGCTGATTCGCATTCTCGCG
GTTGATTCTATCGTTCAGATGTTTGCGGACTTGCAACAGTGCGTCGGTCAATGACGTTTTACCGTACGGA
AGATTCGTTGAGAGCAACGATTTGATAATGATGAGTGCCTTTTCCTTGTTCTTCGAAGCGTCGCTGTGCA
AGCGGATGATCTCTCTCGCGTTGTTTGAGAACACGCT
