>Addgene plasmid #50048 | pfTRAP | addgene partial sequence | sequence record 78159 | CMV-F 5'-CGCAAATGGGCGGTAGGCGTG-3'
GCAGAGCTGGTTTAGTGACCGTCAGATCCGCTAGCGTCGACGTACGCCACCATGGATATGAGAGTTCCTG
CTCAATTGCTGGGGTTGCTCTTGCTCTGGTTCAGTGGGGTGTTGGGGAGGGATGTGCAGAATAACATTGT
GGACGAGATCAAGTACCGCGAGGAGGTATGCAATGACGAGGTGGATTTGTATCTCTTGATGGATGGCTCC
GGATCGATCAGGAGGCACAACTGGGTCAATCATGCGGTCCCCCTGGCCATGAAGCTGATCCAGCAGCTGA
ATCTCAACGACAATGCCATTCACCTCTATGCCAGCGTGTTCTCAAACAACGCGAGAGAGATCATCCGCTT
GCACAGCGACGCTTCGAAGAACAAGGAAAAGGCACTCATCATTATCAAATCGTTGCTCTCAACGAATCTT
CCGTACGGTAAAACGTCATTGACCGACGCACTGTTGCAAGTCCGCAAACATCTGAACGATAGAATCAACC
GCGAGAATGCGAATCAGCTTGTAGTAATCCTGACGGACGGTATTCCCGATTCGATTCAAGATTCACTCAA
GGAAAGCAGGAAACTTTCAGACAGAGGCGTGAAAATCGCTGTGTTTGGAATTGGTCAGGGAATCAACGTG
GCATTCAACAGGTTCCTGGTCGGTTGTCACCCCTCCGATGGAAAATGCAATCTCTACGCGGACTCAGCGT
GGGAAAACGTCAAGAACGTGATCGGACCCTTTATGAAAGCCGTCTGTGTCGAGGTAGAGAAAACCGCGTC
GTGTGGAGTGTGGGATGAGTGGTCACCGTGCTCCGTCACGTGCGGAAAAGGAACTAGGAGCCGC
