[The description below was written by a language model from this plasmid's Addgene catalogue record.]
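Description:
pfTRAP is a mammalian expression plasmid of about 6.2 kb built on the pIRES2-EGFP backbone (roughly 5.4 kb without insert). It is propagated in E. coli under kanamycin selection, and it carries a neomycin resistance marker that allows G418 selection of transfected mammalian cells. The backbone was adapted for ligation-independent cloning, which is how the insert was introduced, but flanking restriction sites on both the 5' and 3' sides were kept so the insert can also be excised conventionally. The record does not list the origin of replication or give the copy number.

The payload is a synthetic coding sequence of about 850 bp for residues 26–299 of Plasmodium falciparum TRAP (thrombospondin-related anonymous protein, also called SSP2), the region containing the protein's adhesion domains. It carries two substitutions, C55G and N132S, and a C-terminal 6xHis tag that allows detection and metal-affinity purification. The record does not explain the reason for the mutations, nor does it state whether a secretion signal precedes the fragment.

Transcription is driven by the CMV promoter. In the standard pIRES2-EGFP layout, the gene of interest is followed by an IRES and EGFP, so both are translated from one bicistronic transcript and green fluorescence marks expressing cells. The use of an IRES reverse sequencing primer suggests this arrangement is retained. The construct is intended to produce the TRAP adhesion-domain fragment in mammalian cells, and the associated work concerns shape change in this sporozoite gliding-motility receptor.
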