Addgene plasmid #50048: pfTRAP
Purpose: Expresses plasmodium falciparum TRAP adhesion domains (26-299) in mammalian cells
Depositing lab: Timothy Springer. Depositing organization: Boston Children's Hospital. Publication: Shape change in the receptor for gliding motility in Plasmodium sporozoites. Song G, Koksal AC, Lu C, Springer TA. Proc Natl Acad Sci U S A. 2012 Dec 26;109(52):21420-5. doi: 10.1073/pnas.1218581109. Epub 2012 Dec 11. PubMed 23236185.
Backbone
  Vector backbone: pIRES2-EGFP
  Backbone size w/o insert (bp): 5400
  Total vector size (bp): 6200
  Modifications to backbone: The vector is modified for LIC cloning, but the insert can also be extracted using 5' Nhe I/sal I/BsiW1, and 3' Spe I, Asc I/BssH II.
  Vector type: Mammalian Expression
  Selectable markers: Neomycin (select with G418)
Growth in bacteria
  Bacterial resistance: Kanamycin, 50 μg/mL
  Growth temperature: 37°C
  Growth strain: DH5alpha
  Copy number: Unknown
Gene/Insert
  Gene/Insert name: plamodium falciparum TRAP (alt name: pfTRAP(26-299))
  Species: Synthetic
  Insert size (bp): 850
  Mutation: C55G, N132S
  GenBank ID: AAA29775
  Entrez Gene: TRAP (a.k.a. PF13_0201, SSP-2, SSP2)
  Promoter: CMV
  Tag / fusion protein: 6Xhis tag (C terminal on insert)
  Cloning method: Ligation Independent Cloning
  Sequencing primers: 5′ CMV-F; 3′ IRES-R
Terms and licenses: Academic/Nonprofit Terms; Industry Terms: Not Available to Industry
How to cite: pfTRAP was a gift from Timothy Springer (Addgene plasmid # 50048 ; http://n2t.net/addgene:50048 ; RRID:Addgene_50048)
